Addgene plasmid #26474: pJC88.1-npy-8
Depositing lab: Phillip Newmark. Depositing organization: University of Illinois at Urbana-Champaign. Publication: Genome-wide analyses reveal a role for peptide hormones in planarian germline development. Collins JJ, Hou X, Romanova EV, Lambrus BG, Miller CM, Saberi A, Sweedler JV, Newmark PA. PLoS Biol. 2010 . 8(10):e1000509. 10.1371/journal.pbio.1000509 PubMed 20967238.
Backbone
  Vector backbone: pJC53.2
  Backbone size w/o insert (bp): 3240
  Vector type: T/A Cloning Vector for dsRNA generation and the generation of sense and anti-sense probes
Growth in bacteria
  Bacterial resistance: Ampicillin and Kanamycin, 100 & 50 μg/mL
  Growth temperature: 37°C
  Growth strain: DH5alpha
  Copy number: High Copy
Gene/Insert
  Gene/Insert name: npy-8
  Species: S. mediterranea (planarian)
  Insert size (bp): 243
  GenBank ID: BK007010
  Cloning method: Restriction Enzyme; 5′ cloning site Eam1105I (destroyed during cloning); 3′ cloning site Eam1105I (destroyed during cloning)
  Sequencing primers: 5′ SP6; 3′ T3
Terms and licenses: Academic/Nonprofit Terms; Industry Terms: Not Available to Industry
Depositor comments: dsRNA can be generated by in vitro transcription with T7 RNA polymerase and single stranded probes can be generated with SP6 or T3 RNA polymerases.
How to cite: pJC88.1-npy-8 was a gift from Phillip Newmark (Addgene plasmid # 26474 ; http://n2t.net/addgene:26474 ; RRID:Addgene_26474)
