[The description below was written by a language model from this plasmid's Addgene catalogue record.]
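Description:
pJC88.1-npy-8 is a small bacterial cloning plasmid built on the pJC53.2 backbone, a T/A cloning vector designed for making double-stranded RNA and sense or antisense riboprobes from a cloned cDNA fragment. The backbone is recorded as about 3.2 kb. The plasmid is maintained at high copy in standard E. coli cloning strains under dual ampicillin and kanamycin selection. The origin of replication is not stated, and no feature table is available to confirm the exact arrangement of elements.

The insert is a 243 bp fragment of npy-8, a neuropeptide Y-like prohormone gene from the planarian Schmidtea mediterranea. It was introduced at Eam1105I sites that were destroyed during cloning, which is consistent with using this enzyme to generate the single-base overhangs needed for T/A ligation of a PCR product. According to the depositor's comments, transcription with T7 RNA polymerase yields dsRNA, which implies that T7 promoters drive transcription into the insert from both sides so that both strands are produced together. SP6 and T3 RNA polymerases each produce a single-stranded transcript, and SP6 and T3 sites are also the listed sequencing primer positions on the 5′ and 3′ sides of the insert. Which of these two gives the antisense strand depends on insert orientation, which the record does not state.

The construct therefore serves as an in vitro transcription template rather than an expression vector. It supports RNA interference knockdown of npy-8 and in situ hybridization to map its expression, in keeping with the associated study of peptide hormones in planarian germline development.
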