>Addgene plasmid #26474 | pJC88.1-npy-8 | depositor partial sequence | sequence record 12505 | Author sequence
CAATCAGAAAAGGCCGATGTTTGACTCAGCTGATGCCTTTCGGAACTATTTGAGAAAATTAAACAATGAA
TATATGATAGCAGGAAGACCAAGATTTGGCAAAAGAAGATCAGACTTTGAAAAGGAATTATTCTATAATT
TAAAATCTAATCTATGAACTAGTTTTACACCTGTTTATTATAATTTCTAATATTAATATATTGTTATCGT
TAAAAAAAAAAAAAAGAAAAAAAAAAAACCTAT
