>Addgene plasmid #26474 | pJC88.1-npy-8 | addgene partial sequence | sequence record 32662 | 26474 with T3
GACGATTATCGACTCACTATAGGGTTTTTTTTTTTTCTTTTTTTTTTTTTTAACGATAACAATATATTAA
TATTAGAAATTATAATAAACAGGTGTAAAACTAGTTCATAGATTAGATTTTAAATTATAGAATAATTCCT
TTTCAAAGTCTGATCTTCTTTTGCCAAATCTTGGTCTTCCTGCTATCATATATTCATTGTTTAATTTTCT
CAAATAGTTCCGAAAGGCATCAGCTGAGTCAAACATCGGCCTTTTCTGATTGAAGGTCACTTCTATAGTG
TCACCTAAATCTCCCTATAGTGAG
