>Addgene plasmid #26474 | pJC88.1-npy-8 | addgene partial sequence | sequence record 32663 | 26474 with SP6
GACTCAGCTGATGCCTTTCGGAACTATTTGAGAAAATTAAACAATGAATATATGATAGCAGGAAGACCAA
GATTTGGCAAAAGAAGATCAGACTTTGAAAAGGAATTATTCTATAATTTAAAATCTAATCTATGAACTAG
TTTTACACCTGTTTATTATAATTTCTAATATTAATATATTGTTATCGTTAAAAAAAAAAAAAAGAAAAAA
AAAAAACCTATAGTGAGTCGTATTAATTCGGATCCGCGAAGGTCTCCCTTTAGTGAGGGTTAATTCTCCC
TATAGTGAGTCG
